LOCUS       Exported 10657 bp ds-DNA circular SYN 12-MAY-2021
DEFINITION  10xQUAS effector expressing CsChrimson.mVenus for red-shifted
            optogenetic activation of neurons; Contains both P-element ends and
            attB integration sequence.
ACCESSION   .
VERSION     .
KEYWORDS    p10xQUAS-CsChrimson
SOURCE      synthetic DNA construct
  ORGANISM  synthetic DNA construct
REFERENCE   1 (bases 1 to 10657)
  AUTHORS   Task D, Lin CC, Ali Afify A, Li H, Vulpe A, Menuz K, Potter CJ
  TITLE     Widespread Polymodal Chemosensory Receptor Expression in Drosophila
            Olfactory Neurons
  JOURNAL   BioRxiv
REFERENCE   2 (bases 1 to 10657)
  AUTHORS   .
  TITLE     Direct Submission
  JOURNAL   Exported May 12, 2021 from SnapGene Server 1.1.58
            http://www.snapgene.com
FEATURES             Location/Qualifiers
     source          1..10657
                     /organism="synthetic DNA construct"
                     /mol_type="other DNA"
     CDS             join(1..72,474..747,822..1476,1538..1853,2057..2188,2259..2
                     873)
                     /codon_start=1
                     /gene="white"
                     /product="Drosophila white gene eye color pigment"
                     /label=mini-white
                     /note="This is a modified version of the white gene lacking
                     part of the first intron."
                     /translation="MGQEDQELLIRGGSKHPSAEHLNNGDSGAASQSCINQGFGQAKNY
                     GTLRPPSPPEDSGSGSGQLAENLTYAWHNMDIFGAVNQPGSGWRQLVNRTRGLFCNERH
                     IPAPRKHLLKNVCGVAYPGELLAVMGSSGAGKTTLLNALAFRSPQGIQVSPSGMRLLNG
                     QPVDAKEMQARCAYVQQDDLFIGSLTAREHLIFQAMVRMPRHLTYRQRVARVDQVIQEL
                     SLSKCQHTIIGVPGRVKGLSGGERKRLAFASEALTDPPLLICDEPTSGLDSFTAHSVVQ
                     VLKKLSQKGKTVILTIHQPSSELFELFDKILLMAEGRVAFLGTPSEAVDFFSYVGAQCP
                     TNYNPADFYVQVLAVVPGREIESRDRIAKICDNFAISKVARDMEQLLATKNLEKPLEQP
                     ENGYTYKATWFMQFRAVLWRSWLSVLKEPLLVKVRLIQTTMVAILIGLIFLGQQLTQVG
                     VMNINGAIFLFLTNMTFQNVFATINVFTSELPVFMREARSRLYRCDTYFLGKTIAELPL
                     FLTVPLVFTAIAYPMIGLRAGVLHFFNCLALVTLVANVSTSFGYLISCASSSTSMALSV
                     GPPVIIPFLLFGGFFLNSGSVPVYLKWLSYLSWFRYANEGLLINQWADVEPGEISCTSS
                     NTTCPSSGKVILETLNFSAADLPLDYVGLAILIVSFRVLAYLALRLRARRKE"
     promoter        3925..4163
                     /label=hsp70 promoter
                     /note="Drosophila melanogaster hsp70Bb promoter"
     primer_bind     4110..4131
                     /label=pCasper-hs
                     /note="Drosophila Hsp70 promoter, forward primer"
     intron          4215..4281
                     /label=Mhc intron
                     /note="modified Drosophila myosin heavy chain intron 16
                     (Pfeiffer et al., 2010)"
     intron          6283..6348
                     /label=small t intron
                     /note="SV40 (simian virus 40) small t antigen intron"
     CDS             6478..6498
                     /codon_start=1
                     /product="nuclear localization signal of SV40 (simian virus
                     40) large T antigen"
                     /label=SV40 NLS
                     /translation="PKKKRKV"
     polyA_signal    6770..6904
                     /label=SV40 poly(A) signal
                     /note="SV40 polyadenylation signal"
     primer_bind     complement(6807..6826)
                     /label=SV40pA-R
                     /note="SV40 polyA, reverse primer"
     primer_bind     6861..6880
                     /label=EBV-rev
                     /note="SV40 polyA terminator, reverse primer"
     protein_bind    complement(7105..7138)
                     /label=FRT (minimal)
                     /bound_moiety="FLP recombinase from the Saccharomyces
                     cerevisiae 2u plasmid"
                     /note="supports FLP-mediated excision but not integration
                     (Turan and Bode, 2011)"
     primer_bind     complement(7608..7624)
                     /label=M13 fwd
                     /note="common sequencing primer, one of multiple similar
                     variants"
     primer_bind     complement(7723..7740)
                     /label=L4440
                     /note="L4440 vector, forward primer"
     rep_origin      complement(7894..8482)
                     /direction=LEFT
                     /label=ori
                     /note="high-copy-number ColE1/pMB1/pBR322/pUC origin of
                     replication"
     primer_bind     complement(7974..7993)
                     /label=pBR322ori-F
                     /note="pBR322 origin, forward primer"
     CDS             complement(8604..9464)
                     /codon_start=1
                     /gene="bla"
                     /product="beta-lactamase"
                     /label=AmpR
                     /note="confers resistance to ampicillin, carbenicillin, and
                     related antibiotics"
                     /translation="MSIQHFRVALIPFFAAFCLPVFAHPETLVKVKDAEDQLGARVGYI
                     ELDLNSGKILESFRPEERFPMMSTFKVLLCGAVLSRIDAGQEQLGRRIHYSQNDLVEYS
                     PVTEKHLTDGMTVRELCSAAITMSDNTAANLLLTTIGGPKELTAFLHNMGDHVTRLDRW
                     EPELNEAIPNDERDTTMPVAMATTLRKLLTGELLTLASRQQLIDWMEADKVAGPLLRSA
                     LPAGWFIADKSGAGERGSRGIIAALGPDGKPSRIVVIYTTGSQATMDERNRQIAEIGAS
                     LIKHW"
     primer_bind     9227..9246
                     /label=Amp-R
                     /note="Ampicillin resistance gene, reverse primer"
     promoter        complement(9465..9556)
                     /gene="bla"
                     /label=AmpR promoter
     primer_bind     9598..9617
                     /label=Kan-R
                     /note="Kanamycin resistance gene, reverse primer"
     primer_bind     9623..9642
                     /label=pENTR-R
                     /note="pENTR vectors, reverse primer"
     protein_bind    9849..9882
                     /label=FRT (minimal)
                     /bound_moiety="FLP recombinase from the Saccharomyces
                     cerevisiae 2u plasmid"
                     /note="supports FLP-mediated excision but not integration
                     (Turan and Bode, 2011)"
     protein_bind    9896..9929
                     /label=attB
                     /bound_moiety="phage phi-C31 integrase"
                     /note="minimal attB site for the phi-C31 integrase (Groth
                     et al., 2000)"
     primer_bind     10098..10120
                     /label=M13/pUC Forward
                     /note="In lacZ gene"
     primer_bind     10113..10129
                     /label=M13 fwd
                     /note="common sequencing primer, one of multiple similar
                     variants"
     primer_bind     10136..10155
                     /label=T7
                     /note="T7 promoter, forward primer"
     promoter        10136..10154
                     /label=T7 promoter
                     /note="promoter for bacteriophage T7 RNA polymerase"
     primer_bind     complement(10188..10206)
                     /label=pCasper-F
                     /note="Drosophila mini-white gene, reverse primer"
ORIGIN
        1 atgggccaag aggatcagga gctattaatt cgcggaggca gcaaacaccc atctgccgag
       61 catctgaaca atgtgagtag tacatgtgca tacatcttaa gttcacttga tctataggaa
      121 ctgcgattgc aacatcaaat tgtctgcggc gtgagaactg cgacccacaa aaatcccaaa
      181 ccgcaattgc acaaacaaat agtgacacga aacagattat tctggtagct gttctcgcta
      241 tataagacaa tttttgagat catatcatga tcaagacatc taaaggcatt cattttcgac
      301 tatattcttt tttacaaaaa atataacaac cagatatttt aagctgatcc tagatgcaca
      361 aaaaataaat aaaagtataa acctacttcg taggatactt cggggtactt tttgttcggg
      421 gttagatgag cataacgctt gtagttgata tttgagatcc cctatcattg cagggtgaca
      481 gcggagcggc ttcgcagagc tgcattaacc agggcttcgg gcaggccaaa aactacggca
      541 cgctccggcc acccagtccg ccggaggact ccggttcagg gagcggccaa ctagccgaga
      601 acctcaccta tgcctggcac aatatggaca tctttggggc ggtcaatcag ccgggctccg
      661 gatggcggca gctggtcaac cggacacgcg gactattctg caacgagcga cacataccgg
      721 cgcccaggaa acatttgctc aagaacggtg agtttctatt cgcagtcggc tgatctgtgt
      781 gaaatcttaa taaagggtcc aattaccaat ttgaaactca gtttgcggcg tggcctatcc
      841 gggcgaactt ttggccgtga tgggcagttc cggtgccgga aagacgaccc tgctgaatgc
      901 ccttgccttt cgatcgccgc agggcatcca agtatcgcca tccgggatgc gactgctcaa
      961 tggccaacct gtggacgcca aggagatgca ggccaggtgc gcctatgtcc agcaggatga
     1021 cctctttatc ggctccctaa cggccaggga acacctgatt ttccaagcca tggtgcggat
     1081 gccacgacat ctgacctatc ggcagcgagt ggcccgcgtg gatcaggtga tccaggagct
     1141 ttcgctcagc aaatgtcagc acacgatcat cggtgtgccc ggcagggtga aaggtctgtc
     1201 cggcggagaa aggaagcgtc tggcattcgc ctccgaggct ctaaccgatc cgccgcttct
     1261 gatctgcgat gagcccacct ccggactgga ctcctttacc gcccacagcg tcgtccaggt
     1321 gctgaagaag ctgtcgcaga agggcaagac cgtcatcctg accattcatc agccgtcttc
     1381 cgagctgttt gagctctttg acaagatcct tctgatggcc gagggcaggg tagctttctt
     1441 gggcactccc agcgaagccg tcgacttctt ttcctagtga gttcgatgtg tttattaagg
     1501 gtatctagta ttacataaca tctcaactcc tatccagcgt gggtgcccag tgtcctacca
     1561 actacaatcc ggcggacttt tacgtacagg tgttggccgt tgtgcccgga cgggagatcg
     1621 agtcccgtga tcggatcgcc aagatatgcg acaattttgc cattagcaaa gtagcccggg
     1681 atatggagca gttgttggcc accaaaaatc tggagaagcc actggagcag ccggagaatg
     1741 ggtacaccta caaggccacc tggttcatgc agttccgggc ggtcctgtgg cgatcctggc
     1801 tgtcggtgct caaggaacca ctcctcgtaa aagtgcgact tattcagaca acggtgagtg
     1861 gttccagtgg aaacaaatga tataacgctt acaattcttg gaaacaaatt cgctagattt
     1921 tagatagaat tgcctgattc cacacccttc ttagtttttt tcaatgagat gtatagttta
     1981 tagttttgca gaagataaat aaatttcatt taactcgcga atattaatga gatgcgagta
     2041 acattttaat ttgcagatgg ttgccatctt gattggcctc atctttttgg gccaacaact
     2101 cacgcaagtg ggtgtgatga atatcaacgg agccatcttc ctcttcctga ccaacatgac
     2161 ctttcaaaac gtctttgcca cgataaatgt aagtcatgtt tagaatacat ttgcatttca
     2221 ataatttact aactttctaa tgaatcgatt cgatttaggt gttcacctca gagctgccag
     2281 tttttatgag ggaggcccga agtcgacttt atcgctgtga cacatacttt ctgggcaaaa
     2341 cgattgccga attgccgctt tttctcacag tgccactggt cttcacggcg attgcctatc
     2401 cgatgatcgg actgcgggcc ggagtgctgc acttcttcaa ctgcctggcg ctggtcactc
     2461 tggtggccaa tgtgtcaacg tccttcggat atctaatatc ctgcgccagc tcctcgacct
     2521 cgatggcgct gtctgtgggt ccgccggtta tcataccatt cctgctcttt ggcggcttct
     2581 tcttgaactc gggctcggtg ccagtatacc tcaaatggtt gtcgtacctc tcatggttcc
     2641 gttacgccaa cgagggtctg ctgattaacc aatgggcgga cgtggagccg ggcgaaatta
     2701 gctgcacatc gtcgaacacc acgtgcccca gttcgggcaa ggtcatcctg gagacgctta
     2761 acttctccgc cgccgatctg ccgctggact acgtgggtct ggccattctc atcgtgagct
     2821 tccgggtgct cgcatatctg gctctaagac ttcgggcccg acgcaaggag tagccgacat
     2881 atatccgaaa taactgcttg tttttttttt ttaccattat taccatcgtg tttactgttt
     2941 attgccccct caaaaagcta atgtaattat atttgtgcca ataaaaacaa gatatgacct
     3001 atagaataca agtatttccc cttcgaacat ccccacaagt agactttgga tttgtcttct
     3061 aaccaaaaga cttacacacc tgcatacctt acatcaaaaa ctcgtttatc gctacataaa
     3121 acaccgggat atatttttta tatacatact tttcaaatcg cgcgccctct tcataattca
     3181 cctccaccac accacgtttc gtagttgctc tttcgctgtc tcccacccgc tctccgcaac
     3241 acattcacct tttgttcgac gaccttggag cgactgtcgt tagttccgcg cgattcggtt
     3301 cgctcaaatg gttccgagtg gttcatttcg tctcaataga aattagtaat aaatatttgt
     3361 atgtacaatt tatttgctcc aatatatttg tatatatttc cctcacagct atatttattc
     3421 taatttaata ttatgacttt ttaaggtaat tttttgtgac ctgttcggag tgattagcgt
     3481 tacaatttga actgaaagtg acatccagtg tttgttcctt gtgtagatgc atctcaaaaa
     3541 aatggtgggc ataatagtgt tgtttatata tatcaaaaat aacaactata ataataagaa
     3601 tacatttaat ttagaaaatg cttggatttc actggaacta ggctaacgcg tgcatgctca
     3661 cgtgtcactg ggtcagtggg taatcgctta tcctcggata aacaattatc ctcacgggta
     3721 atcgcttatc cgctcgggta atcgcttatc ctcgggtaat cgcttatcct tgggtaatcg
     3781 cttatcctcg gataaacaat tatcctcacg ggtaatcgct tatccgctcg ggtaatcgct
     3841 tatcctcggg taatcgctta tcctttcacg ttgggactca gtgaccttga attgctgcag
     3901 cccgagcgga gactctagcg agcgccggag tataaataga ggcgcttcgt ctacggagcg
     3961 acaattcaat tcaaacaagc aaagtgaaca cgtcgctaag cgaaagctaa gcaaataaac
     4021 aagcgcagct gaacaagcta aacaatctgc agtaaagtgc aagttaaagt gaatcaatta
     4081 aaagtaacca gcaaccaagt aaatcaactg caactactga aatctgccaa gaagtaatta
     4141 ttgaatacaa gaagagaact ctgaataggg aattggggtc tcactgggtt ggactcaggg
     4201 aatagatcta aaaggtaggt tcaaccactg atgcctaggc acaccgaaac gactaaccct
     4261 aattcttatc ctttacttca ggcggccgcg gctcgagcaa aatgagcaga ctggtcgccg
     4321 cttcttggct gctggctctc ctcctctgcg gaattaccag cacaacaaca gcctctagcg
     4381 ccccagcagc ttcttctaca gacggaacag ccgccgcagc agtgtctcac tacgccatga
     4441 acggcttcga cgagctggct aaaggagccg tggtgccaga agaccacttt gtctgcggac
     4501 cagccgacaa gtgctattgc tccgcttggc tgcacagcag aggcacacca ggagaaaaga
     4561 tcggcgccca ggtctgccag tggattgctt tcagcatcgc catcgccctg ctgacattct
     4621 acggcttcag cgcctggaag gccacttgcg gttgggagga ggtctacgtc tgttgcgtcg
     4681 aggtgctgtt cgtgaccctg gagatcttca aggagttcag cagccccgcc acagtgtacc
     4741 tgtctaccgg caaccacgcc tattgcctgc gctacttcga gtggctgctg tcttgccccg
     4801 tgatcctgat caagctgagc aacctgagcg gcctgaagaa cgactacagc aagcggacca
     4861 tgggcctgat cgtgtcttgc gtgggaatga tcgtgttcgg catggccgca ggactggcta
     4921 ccgattggct caagtggctg ctgtatatcg tgtcttgcat ctacggcggc tacatgtact
     4981 tccaggccgc caagtgctac gtggaagcca accacagcgt gcctaaaggc cattgccgca
     5041 tggtcgtgaa gctgatggcc tacgcttact tcgcctcttg gggcagctac ccaatcctct
     5101 gggcagtggg accagaagga ctgctgaagc tgagccctta cgccaacagc atcggccaca
     5161 gcatctgcga catcatcgcc aaggagtttt ggaccttcct ggcccaccac ctgaggatca
     5221 agatccacga gcacatcctg atccacggcg acatccggaa gaccaccaag atggagatcg
     5281 gaggcgagga ggtggaagtg gaagagttcg tggaggagga ggacgaggac acagtggcga
     5341 tcgctgctgc cgccgcggcg gccaagagca ggatcaccag cgagggcgag tacatccccc
     5401 tggaccagat cgacatcaac ggaggttcag gcggaaccgg tgttagcaag ggcgaagagc
     5461 tgtttacggg cgttgtgcca attttggtgg aactggatgg agacgtcaac ggccacaagt
     5521 tcagcgtgtc cggtgagggc gaaggagatg ccacctacgg caagctgaca ttgaaattga
     5581 tctgcaccac gggtaagctg cccgtgccgt ggccaacctt ggtcacaacg ctgggttatg
     5641 gcttgcagtg cttcgcccgc taccccgatc acatgaagca acatgacttt ttcaagtccg
     5701 ctatgccgga aggatatgtc caagagcgca cgattttctt taaggatgac ggcaactaca
     5761 aaacccgcgc cgaggtgaag ttcgaaggcg ataccctggt gaaccgcatc gagttgaaag
     5821 gcattgactt taaggaagat ggaaatatac tgggccacaa attggagtac aactataatt
     5881 cgcataatgt ctacatcacc gccgataagc agaaaaacgg cattaaggcg aacttcaaaa
     5941 tccgccacaa tatagaggat ggcggagtcc aactggccga tcactaccaa cagaacacgc
     6001 cgattggaga cggccccgtc ttgctgccag ataaccacta cctgagctat cagtccaagt
     6061 tgtcgaaaga tccgaacgag aaacgcgacc acatggtgct gttggagttc gtgaccgccg
     6121 ctggcatcac gctgggaatg gatgagttgt acaagttctg ctacgagaac gaggtgtaag
     6181 gtaccactgt taattaacct ctagaggatc tttgtgaagg aaccttactt ctgtggtgtg
     6241 acataattgg acaaactacc tacagagatt taaagctcta aggtaaatat aaaattttta
     6301 agtgtataat gtgttaaact actgattcta attgtttgtg tattttagat tccaacctat
     6361 ggaactgatg aatgggagca gtggtggaat gcctttaatg aggaaaacct gttttgctca
     6421 gaagaaatgc catctagtga tgatgaggct actgctgact ctcaacattc tactcctcca
     6481 aaaaagaaga gaaaggtaga agaccccaag gactttcctt cagaattgct aagttttttg
     6541 agtcatgctg tgtttagtaa tagaactctt gcttgctttg ctatttacac cacaaaggaa
     6601 aaagctgcac tgctatacaa gaaaattatg gaaaaatatt tgatgtatag tgccttgact
     6661 agagatcata atcagccata ccacatttgt agaggtttta cttgctttaa aaaacctccc
     6721 acacctcccc ctgaacctga aacataaaat gaatgcaatt gttgttgtta acttgtttat
     6781 tgcagcttat aatggttaca aataaagcaa tagcatcaca aatttcacaa ataaagcatt
     6841 tttttcactg cattctagtt gtggtttgtc caaactcatc aatgtatctt atcatgtctg
     6901 gatcgatctg aattctgacg taagctagtt acaaacccca cggacatgct aagggttaat
     6961 caacaatcat atcgctgtct cactcagact caatacgaca ctcagaatac tattcctttc
     7021 actcgcactt attgcaagca tacgttaagt ggatgtctct tgccgacggg accaccttat
     7081 gttatttcat catgaaaatg aagtgaagtt cctatacttt ctagagaata ggaacttcta
     7141 tagtgagtcg aataagggcg acacaaaatt tattctaaat gcataataaa tactgataac
     7201 atcttatagt ttgtattata ttttgtatta tcgttgacat gtataatttt gatatcaaaa
     7261 actgattttc cctttattat tttcgagatt tattttctta attctcttta acaaactaga
     7321 aatattgtat atacaaaaaa tcataaataa tagatgaata gtttaattat aggtgttcat
     7381 caatcgaaaa agcaacgtat cttatttaaa gtgcgttgct tttttctcat ttataaggtt
     7441 aaataattct catatatcaa gcaaagtgac aggcgccctt aaatattctg acaaatgctc
     7501 tttccctaaa ctccccccat aaaaaaaccc gccgaagcgg gtttttacgt tatttgcgga
     7561 ttaacgatta ctcgttatca gaaccgccca gggggcccga gcttaagact ggccgtcgtt
     7621 ttacaacaca gaaagagttt gtagaaacgc aaaaaggcca tccgtcaggg gccttctgct
     7681 tagtttgatg cctggcagtt ccctactctc gccttccgct tcctcgctca ctgactcgct
     7741 gcgctcggtc gttcggctgc ggcgagcggt atcagctcac tcaaaggcgg taatacggtt
     7801 atccacagaa tcaggggata acgcaggaaa gaacatgtga gcaaaaggcc agcaaaaggc
     7861 caggaaccgt aaaaaggccg cgttgctggc gtttttccat aggctccgcc cccctgacga
     7921 gcatcacaaa aatcgacgct caagtcagag gtggcgaaac ccgacaggac tataaagata
     7981 ccaggcgttt ccccctggaa gctccctcgt gcgctctcct gttccgaccc tgccgcttac
     8041 cggatacctg tccgcctttc tcccttcggg aagcgtggcg ctttctcata gctcacgctg
     8101 taggtatctc agttcggtgt aggtcgttcg ctccaagctg ggctgtgtgc acgaaccccc
     8161 cgttcagccc gaccgctgcg ccttatccgg taactatcgt cttgagtcca acccggtaag
     8221 acacgactta tcgccactgg cagcagccac tggtaacagg attagcagag cgaggtatgt
     8281 aggcggtgct acagagttct tgaagtggtg ggctaactac ggctacacta gaagaacagt
     8341 atttggtatc tgcgctctgc tgaagccagt taccttcgga aaaagagttg gtagctcttg
     8401 atccggcaaa caaaccaccg ctggtagcgg tggttttttt gtttgcaagc agcagattac
     8461 gcgcagaaaa aaaggatctc aagaagatcc tttgatcttt tctacggggt ctgacgctca
     8521 gtggaacgac gcgcgcgtaa ctcacgttaa gggattttgg tcatgagctt gcgccgtccc
     8581 gtcaagtcag cgtaatgctc tgcttaccaa tgcttaatca gtgaggcacc tatctcagcg
     8641 atctgtctat ttcgttcatc catagttgcc tgactccccg tcgtgtagat aactacgata
     8701 cgggagggct taccatctgg ccccagcgct gcgatgatac cgcgagaacc acgctcaccg
     8761 gctccggatt tatcagcaat aaaccagcca gccggaaggg ccgagcgcag aagtggtcct
     8821 gcaactttat ccgcctccat ccagtctatt aattgttgcc gggaagctag agtaagtagt
     8881 tcgccagtta atagtttgcg caacgttgtt gccatcgcta caggcatcgt ggtgtcacgc
     8941 tcgtcgtttg gtatggcttc attcagctcc ggttcccaac gatcaaggcg agttacatga
     9001 tcccccatgt tgtgcaaaaa agcggttagc tccttcggtc ctccgatcgt tgtcagaagt
     9061 aagttggccg cagtgttatc actcatggtt atggcagcac tgcataattc tcttactgtc
     9121 atgccatccg taagatgctt ttctgtgact ggtgagtact caaccaagtc attctgagaa
     9181 tagtgtatgc ggcgaccgag ttgctcttgc ccggcgtcaa tacgggataa taccgcgcca
     9241 catagcagaa ctttaaaagt gctcatcatt ggaaaacgtt cttcggggcg aaaactctca
     9301 aggatcttac cgctgttgag atccagttcg atgtaaccca ctcgtgcacc caactgatct
     9361 tcagcatctt ttactttcac cagcgtttct gggtgagcaa aaacaggaag gcaaaatgcc
     9421 gcaaaaaagg gaataagggc gacacggaaa tgttgaatac tcatattctt cctttttcaa
     9481 tattattgaa gcatttatca gggttattgt ctcatgagcg gatacatatt tgaatgtatt
     9541 tagaaaaata aacaaatagg ggtcagtgtt acaaccaatt aaccaattct gaacattatc
     9601 gcgagcccat ttatacctga atatggctca taacacccct tgtttgcctg gcggcagtag
     9661 cgcggtggtc ccacctgacc ccatgccgaa ctcagaagtg aaacgccgta gcgccgatgg
     9721 tagtgtgggg actccccatg cgagagtagg gaactgccag gcatcaaata aaacgaaagg
     9781 ctcagtcgaa agactgggcc tttcgcccgg gctaattatg gggtgtcgcc cttattcgac
     9841 tctatagtga agttcctatt ctctagaaag tataggaact tctgaagtgg ggcgggtgcc
     9901 agggcgtgcc cttgggctcc ccgggcgcgt acaagccgaa ggcgcgcatg atgaaataac
     9961 ataaggtggt cccgtcgaaa gccgaagctt accgaagtat acacttaaat tcagtgcacg
    10021 tttgcttgtt gagaggaaag gttgtgtgcg gacgaatttt tttttgaaaa cattaaccct
    10081 tacgtaacgc gtgttttccc agtcacgacg ttgtaaaacg acggccagtg aattgtaata
    10141 cgactcacta tagggcgaat tgggtacgta ccgggcccct agtatgtatg taagttaata
    10201 aaacccattt ttgcggaaag tagataaaaa aaacattttt tttttttact gcactggata
    10261 tcattgaact tatctgatca gttttaaatt tacttcgatc caagggtatt tgatgtacca
    10321 ggttctttcg attacctctc actcaaaatg acattccact caaagtcagc gctgtttgcc
    10381 tccttctctg tccacagaaa tatcgccgtc tctttcgccg ctgcgtccgc tatctctttc
    10441 gccaccgttt gtagcgttac gtagcgtcaa tgtccgcctt cagttgcatt ttgtcagcgg
    10501 tttcgtgacg aagctccaag cggtttacgc catcaattaa acacaaagtg ctgtgccaaa
    10561 actcctctcg cttcttattt ttgtttgttt tttgagtgat tggggtggtg attggttttg
    10621 ggtgggtaag caggggaaag tgtgaaaaat cccggca
//
